>Addgene plasmid #144136 | TFORF2610 | addgene full sequence | sequence record 386562 | Addgene NGS Result
TGTAGTCTTATGCAATACTCTTGTAGTCTTGCAACATGGTAACGATGAGTTAGCAACATGCCTTACAAGG
AGAGAAAAAGCACCGTGCATGCCGATTGGTGGAAGTAAGGTGGTACGATCGTGCCTTATTAGGAAGGCAA
CAGACGGGTCTGACATGGATTGGACGAACCACTGAATTGCCGCATTGCAGAGATATTGTATTTAAGTGCC
TAGCTCGATACATAAACGGGTCTCTCTGGTTAGACCAGATCTGAGCCTGGGAGCTCTCTGGCTAACTAGG
GAACCCACTGCTTAAGCCTCAATAAAGCTTGCCTTGAGTGCTTCAAGTAGTGTGTGCCCGTCTGTTGTGT
GACTCTGGTAACTAGAGATCCCTCAGACCCTTTTAGTCAGTGTGGAAAATCTCTAGCAGTGGCGCCCGAA
CAGGGACTTGAAAGCGAAAGGGAAACCAGAGGAGCTCTCTCGACGCAGGACTCGGCTTGCTGAAGCGCGC
ACGGCAAGAGGCGAGGGGCGGCGACTGGTGAGTACGCCAAAAATTTTGACTAGCGGAGGCTAGAAGGAGA
GAGATGGGTGCGAGAGCGTCAGTATTAAGCGGGGGAGAATTAGATCGCGATGGGAAAAAATTCGGTTAAG
GCCAGGGGGAAAGAAAAAATATAAATTAAAACATATAGTATGGGCAAGCAGGGAGCTAGAACGATTCGCA
GTTAATCCTGGCCTGTTAGAAACATCAGAAGGCTGTAGACAAATACTGGGACAGCTACAACCATCCCTTC
AGACAGGATCAGAAGAACTTAGATCATTATATAATACAGTAGCAACCCTCTATTGTGTGCATCAAAGGAT
AGAGATAAAAGACACCAAGGAAGCTTTAGACAAGATAGAGGAAGAGCAAAACAAAAGTAAGACCACCGCA
CAGCAAGCGGCCGCTGATCTTCAGACCTGGAGGAGGAGATATGAGGGACAATTGGAGAAGTGAATTATAT
AAATATAAAGTAGTAAAAATTGAACCATTAGGAGTAGCACCCACCAAGGCAAAGAGAAGAGTGGTGCAGA
GAGAAAAAAGAGCAGTGGGAATAGGAGCTTTGTTCCTTGGGTTCTTGGGAGCAGCAGGAAGCACTATGGG
CGCAGCGTCAATGACGCTGACGGTACAGGCCAGACAATTATTGTCTGGTATAGTGCAGCAGCAGAACAAT
TTGCTGAGGGCTATTGAGGCGCAACAGCATCTGTTGCAACTCACAGTCTGGGGCATCAAGCAGCTCCAGG
CAAGAATCCTGGCTGTGGAAAGATACCTAAAGGATCAACAGCTCCTGGGGATTTGGGGTTGCTCTGGAAA
ACTCATTTGCACCACTGCTGTGCCTTGGAATGCTAGTTGGAGTAATAAATCTCTGGAACAGATTTGGAAT
CACACGACCTGGATGGAGTGGGACAGAGAAATTAACAATTACACAAGCTTAATACACTCCTTAATTGAAG
AATCGCAAAACCAGCAAGAAAAGAATGAACAAGAATTATTGGAATTAGATAAATGGGCAAGTTTGTGGAA
TTGGTTTAACATAACAAATTGGCTGTGGTATATAAAATTATTCATAATGATAGTAGGAGGCTTGGTAGGT
TTAAGAATAGTTTTTGCTGTACTTTCTATAGTGAATAGAGTTAGGCAGGGATATTCACCATTATCGTTTC
AGACCCACCTCCCAACCCCGAGGGGACCCATGCATTGCATCTCAATTAGTCAGCAACCAGGTGTGGAAAG
TCCCCAGGCTCCCCAGCAGGCAGAAGTATGCAAAGCATGCGTCTCAATTAGTCAGCAACCATAGTCCCGC
CCCTAACTCCGCCCATCCCGCCCCTAACTCCGCCCAGTTCCGCCCATTCTCCGCCCCATGGCTGACTAAT
TTTTTTTATTTATGCAGAGGCCGAGGCCGCCTCGGCCTCTGAGCTATTCCAGAAGTAGTGAGGAGGCTTT
TTTGGAGGCCTAGGCTTTTGCAAAAAGCTTTCTAGAGGTACCACCGGAGCTTACCATGACCGAGTACAAG
CCCACGGTGCGCCTCGCCACCCGCGACGACGTCCCCAGGGCCGTACGCACCCTCGCCGCCGCGTTCGCCG
ACTACCCCGCCACGCGCCACACCGTCGATCCGGACCGCCACATCGAGCGGGTCACCGAGCTGCAAGAACT
CTTCCTCACGCGCGTCGGGCTCGACATCGGCAAGGTGTGGGTCGCGGACGACGGCGCCGCCGTGGCGGTC
TGGACCACGCCGGAGAGCGTCGAAGCGGGGGCGGTGTTCGCCGAGATCGGCCCGCGCATGGCCGAGTTGA
GCGGTTCCCGGCTGGCCGCGCAGCAACAGATGGAAGGCCTCCTGGCGCCGCACCGGCCCAAGGAGCCCGC
GTGGTTCCTGGCCACCGTCGGCGTCTCGCCCGACCACCAGGGCAAGGGTCTGGGCAGCGCCGTCGTGCTC
CCCGGAGTGGAGGCGGCCGAGCGCGCCGGGGTGCCCGCCTTCCTGGAGACCTCCGCGCCCCGCAACCTCC
CCTTCTACGAGCGGCTCGGCTTCACCGTCACCGCCGACGTCGAGGTGCCCGAAGGACCGCGCACCTGGTG
CATGACCCGCAAGCCCGGTGCCAGTTAACGAATTCTAGATCTTGAGACAAATGGCAGTATTCATCCACAA
TTTTAAAAGAAAAGGGGGGATTGGGGGGTACAGTGCAGGGGAAAGAATAGTAGACATAATAGCAACAGAC
ATACAAACTAAAGAATTACAAAAACAAATTACAAAAATTCAAAATTTTCGGGTTTATTACAGGGACAGCA
GAGATCCACTTTGGCGCCGGCTCGAGGCCTGCAGGTGCAAAGATGGATAAAGTTTTAAACAGAGAGGAAT
CTTTGCAGCTAATGGACCTTCTAGGTCTTGAAAGGAGTGGGAATTGGCTCCGGTGCCCGTCAGTGGGCAG
AGCGCACATCGCCCACAGTCCCCGAGAAGTTGGGGGGAGGGGTCGGCAATTGAACCGGTGCCTAGAGAAG
GTGGCGCGGGGTAAACTGGGAAAGTGATGTCGTGTACTGGCTCCGCCTTTTTCCCGAGGGTGGGGGAGAA
CCGTATATAAGTGCAGTAGTCGCCGTGAACGTTCTTTTTCGCAACGGGTTTGCCGCCAGAACACAGGTAA
GTGCCGTGTGTGGTTCCCGCGGGCCTGGCCTCTTTACGGGTTATGGCCCTTGCGTGCCTTGAATTACTTC
CACCTGGCTGCAGTACGTGATTCTTGATCCCGAGCTTCGGGTTGGAAGTGGGTGGGAGAGTTCGAGGCCT
TGCGCTTAAGGAGCCCCTTCGCCTCGTGCTTGAGTTGAGGCCTGGCCTGGGCGCTGGGGCCGCCGCGTGC
GAATCTGGTGGCACCTTCGCGCCTGTCTCGCTGCTTTCGATAAGTCTCTAGCCATTTAAAATTTTTGATG
ACCTGCTGCGACGCTTTTTTTCTGGCAAGATAGTCTTGTAAATGCGGGCCAAGATCTGCACACTGGTATT
TCGGTTTTTGGGGCCGCGGGCGGCGACGGGGCCCGTGCGTCCCAGCGCACATGTTCGGCGAGGCGGGGCC
TGCGAGCGCGGCCACCGAGAATCGGACGGGGGTAGTCTCAAGCTGGCCGGCCTGCTCTGGTGCCTGGCCT
CGCGCCGCCGTGTATCGCCCCGCCCTGGGCGGCAAGGCTGGCCCGGTCGGCACCAGTTGCGTGAGCGGAA
AGATGGCCGCTTCCCGGCCCTGCTGCAGGGAGCTCAAAATGGAGGACGCGGCGCTCGGGAGAGCGGGCGG
GTGAGTCACCCACACAAAGGAAAAGGGCCTTTCCGTCCTCAGCCGTCGCTTCATGTGACTCCACGGAGTA
CCGGGCGCCGTCCAGGCACCTCGATTAGTTCTCGAGCTTTTGGAGTACGTCGTCTTTAGGTTGGGGGGAG
GGGTTTTATGCGATGGAGTTTCCCCACACTGAGTGGGTGGAGACTGAAGTTAGGCCAGCTTGGCACTTGA
TGTAATTCTCCTTGGAATTTGCCCTTTTTGAGTTTGGATCTTGGTTCATTCTCAAGCCTCAGACAGTGGT
TCAAAGTTTTTTTCTTCCATTTCAGGTGTCGTGAGGCTAGCACCGCCACCATGCACTCGGCTTCCAGTAT
GCTGGGAGCGGTGAAGATGGAAGGGCACGAGCCGTCCGACTGGAGCAGCTACTATGCAGAGCCCGAGGGC
TACTCCTCCGTGAGCAACATGAACGCCGGCCTGGGGATGAACGGCATGAACACGTACATGAGCATGTCGG
CGGCCGCCATGGGCAGCGGCTCGGGCAACATGAGCGCGGGCTCCATGAACATGTCGTCGTACGTGGGCGC
TGGCATGAGCCCGTCCCTGGCGGGGATGTCCCCCGGCGCGGGCGCCATGGCGGGCATGGGCGGCTCGGCC
GGGGCGGCCGGCGTGGCGGGCATGGGGCCGCACTTGAGTCCCAGCCTGAGCCCGCTCGGGGGGCAGGCGG
CCGGGGCCATGGGCGGCCTGGCCCCCTACGCCAACATGAACTCCATGAGCCCCATGTACGGGCAGGCGGG
CCTGAGCCGCGCCCGCGACCCCAAGACCTACAGGCGCAGCTACACGCACGCAAAGCCGCCCTACTCGTAC
ATCTCGCTCATCACCATGGCCATCCAGCAGAGCCCCAACAAGATGCTGACGCTGAGCGAGATCTACCAGT
GGATCATGGACCTCTTCCCCTTCTACCGGCAGAACCAGCAGCGCTGGCAGAACTCCATCCGCCACTCGCT
CTCCTTCAACGACTGTTTCCTGAAGGTGCCCCGCTCGCCCGACAAGCCCGGCAAGGGCTCCTTCTGGACC
CTGCACCCTGACTCGGGCAACATGTTCGAGAACGGCTGCTACCTGCGCCGCCAGAAGCGCTTCAAGTGCG
AGAAGCAGCTGGCGCTGAAGGAGGCCGCAGGCGCCGCCGGCAGCGGCAAGAAGGCGGCCGCCGGAGCCCA
GGCCTCACAGGCTCAACTCGGGGAGGCCGCCGGGCCGGCCTCCGAGACTCCGGCGGGCACCGAGTCGCCT
CACTCGAGCGCCTCCCCGTGCCAGGAGCACAAGCGAGGGGGCCTGGGAGAGCTGAAGGGGACGCCGGCTG
CGGCGCTGAGCCCCCCAGAGCCGGCGCCCTCTCCCGGGCAGCAGCAGCAGGCCGCGGCCCACCTGCTGGG
CCCGCCCCACCACCCGGGCCTGCCGCCTGAGGCCCACCTGAAGCCGGAACACCACTACGCCTTCAACCAC
CCGTTCTCCATCAACAACCTCATGTCCTCGGAGCAGCAGCACCACCACAGCCACCACCACCACCAACCCC
ACAAAATGGACCTCAAGGCCTACGAACAGGTGATGCACTACCCCGGCTACGGTTCCCCCATGCCTGGCAG
CTTGGCCATGGGCCCGGTCACGAACAAAACGGGCCTGGACGCCTCGCCCCTGGCCGCAGATACCTCCTAC
TACCAGGGGGTGTACTCCCGGCCCATTATGAACTCCTCTTAGTAATGAACTAGTCCGTAACTTGAAAGTA
TTTCGATTTCTTGGCTTTATATATCTTGTGGAAAGGACGAATCCGACCTCGGAGGTAACGTGTTACGCGT
TAAGTCGACAATCAACCTCTGGATTACAAAATTTGTGAAAGATTGACTGGTATTCTTAACTATGTTGCTC
CTTTTACGCTATGTGGATACGCTGCTTTAATGCCTTTGTATCATGCTATTGCTTCCCGTATGGCTTTCAT
TTTCTCCTCCTTGTATAAATCCTGGTTGCTGTCTCTTTATGAGGAGTTGTGGCCCGTTGTCAGGCAACGT
GGCGTGGTGTGCACTGTGTTTGCTGACGCAACCCCCACTGGTTGGGGCATTGCCACCACCTGTCAGCTCC
TTTCCGGGACTTTCGCTTTCCCCCTCCCTATTGCCACGGCGGAACTCATCGCCGCCTGCCTTGCCCGCTG
CTGGACAGGGGCTCGGCTGTTGGGCACTGACAATTCCGTGGTGTTGTCGGGGAAATCATCGTCCTTTCCT
TGGCTGCTCGCCTGTGTTGCCACCTGGATTCTGCGCGGGACGTCCTTCTGCTACGTCCCTTCGGCCCTCA
ATCCAGCGGACCTTCCTTCCCGCGGCCTGCTGCCGGCTCTGCGGCCTCTTCCGCGTCTTCGCCTTCGCCC
TCAGACGAGTCGGATCTCCCTTTGGGCCGCCTCCCCGCGTCGACTTTAAGACCAATGACTTACAAGGCAG
CTGTAGATCTTAGCCACTTTTTAAAAGAAAAGGGGGGACTGGAAGGGCTAATTCACTCCCAACGAAGACA
AGATCTGCTTTTTGCTTGTACTGGGTCTCTCTGGTTAGACCAGATCTGAGCCTGGGAGCTCTCTGGCTAA
CTAGGGAACCCACTGCTTAAGCCTCAATAAAGCTTGCCTTGAGTGCTTCAAGTAGTGTGTGCCCGTCTGT
TGTGTGACTCTGGTAACTAGAGATCCCTCAGACCCTTTTAGTCAGTGTGGAAAATCTCTAGCAGTACGTA
TAGTAGTTCATGTCATCTTATTATTCAGTATTTATAACTTGCAAAGAAATGAATATCAGAGAGTGAGAGG
AACTTGTTTATTGCAGCTTATAATGGTTACAAATAAAGCAATAGCATCACAAATTTCACAAATAAAGCAT
TTTTTTCACTGCATTCTAGTTGTGGTTTGTCCAAACTCATCAATGTATCTTATCATGTCTGGCTCTAGCT
ATCCCGCCCCTAACTCCGCCCATCCCGCCCCTAACTCCGCCCAGTTCCGCCCATTCTCCGCCCCATGGCT
GACTAATTTTTTTTATTTATGCAGAGGCCGAGGCCGCCTCGGCCTCTGAGCTATTCCAGAAGTAGTGAGG
AGGCTTTTTTGGAGGCCTAGGGACGTACCCAATTCGCCCTATAGTGAGTCGTATTACGCGCGCTCACTGG
CCGTCGTTTTACAACGTCGTGACTGGGAAAACCCTGGCGTTACCCAACTTAATCGCCTTGCAGCACATCC
CCCTTTCGCCAGCTGGCGTAATAGCGAAGAGGCCCGCACCGATCGCCCTTCCCAACAGTTGCGCAGCCTG
AATGGCGAATGGG
[124 nt withheld, positions 7084-7207]
C
[91 nt withheld, positions 7209-7299]
A
[49 nt withheld, positions 7301-7349]
CCTTTGACGTTGGAGTCCACGTTCTTT
[37 nt withheld, positions 7377-7413]
ACCCTATCTCGGTCTATTCTTTTGATTTATAAGGGATTTTGCCGATTTCGGCCTATTGGTTAAAAAATGA
GCTGATTTAACAAAAATTTAACGCGAATTTTAACAAAATATTAACGCTTACAATTTAGGTGGCACTTTTC
GGGGAAATGTGCGCGGAACCCCTATTTGTTTATTTTTCTAAATACATTCAAATATGTATCCGCTCATGAG
ACAATAACCCTGATAAATGCTTCAATAATATTGAAAAAGGAAGAGTATGAGTATTCAACATTTCCGTGTC
GCCCTTATTCCCTTTTTTGCGGCATTTTGCCTTCCTGTTTTTGCTCACCCAGAAACGCTGGTGAAAGTAA
AAGATGCTGAAGATCAGTTGGGTGCACGAGTGGGTTACATCGAACTGGATCTCAACAGCGGTAAGATCCT
TGAGAGTTTTCGCCCCGAAGAACGTTTTCCAATGATGAGCACTTTTAAAGTTCTGCTATGTGGCGCGGTA
TTATCCCGTATTGACGCCGGGCAAGAGCAACTCGGTCGCCGCATACACTATTCTCAGAATGACTTGGTTG
AGTACTCACCAGTCACAGAAAAGCATCTTACGGATGGCATGACAGTAAGAGAATTATGCAGTGCTGCCAT
AACCATGAGTGATAACACTGCGGCCAACTTACTTCTGACAACGATCGGAGGACCGAAGGAGCTAACCGCT
TTTTTGCACAACATGGGGGATCATGTAACTCGCCTTGATCGTTGGGAACCGGAGCTGAATGAAGCCATAC
CAAACGACGAGCGTGACACCACGATGCCTGTAGCAATGGCAACAACGTTGCGCAAACTATTAACTGGCGA
ACTACTTACTCTAGCTTCCCGGCAACAATTAATAGACTGGATGGAGGCGGATAAAGTTGCAGGACCACTT
CTGCGCTCGGCCCTTCCGGCTGGCTGGTTTATTGCTGATAAATCTGGAGCCGGTGAGCGTGGGTCTCGCG
GTATCATTGCAGCACTGGGGCCAGATGGTAAGCCCTCCCGTATCGTAGTTATCTACACGACGGGGAGTCA
GGCAACTATGGATGAACGAAATAGACAGATCGCTGAGATAGGTGCCTCACTGATTAAGCATTGGTAACTG
TCAGACCAAGTTTACTCATATATACTTTAGATTGATTTAAAACTTCATTTTTAATTTAAAAGGATCTAGG
TGAAGATCCTTTTTGATAATCTCATGACCAAAATCCCTTAACGTGAGTTTTCGTTCCACTGAGCGTCAGA
CCCCGTAGAAAAGATCAAAGGATCTTCTTGAGATCCTTTTTTTCTGCGCGTAATCTGCTGCTTGCAAACA
AAAAAACCACCGCTACCAGCGGTGGTTTGTTTGCCGGATCAAGAGCTACCAACTCTTTTTCCGAAGGTAA
CTGGCTTCAGCAGAGCGCAGATACCAAATACTGTTCTTCTAGTGTAGCCGTAGTTAGGCCACCACTTCAA
GAACTCTGTAGCACCGCCTACATACCTCGCTCTGCTAATCCTGTTACCAGTGGCTGCTGCCAGTGGCGAT
AAGTCGTGTCTTACCGGGTTGGACTCAAGACGATAGTTACCGGATAAGGCGCAGCGGTCGGGCTGAACGG
GGGGTTCGTGCACACAGCCCAGCTTGGAGCGAACGACCTACACCGAACTGAGATACCTACAGCGTGAGCT
ATGAGAAAGCGCCACGCTTCCCGAAGGGAGAAAGGCGGACAGGTATCCGGTAAGCGGCAGGGTCGGAACA
GGAGAGCGCACGAGGGAGCTTCCAGGGGGAAACGCCTGGTATCTTTATAGTCCTGTCGGGTTTCGCCACC
TCTGACTTGAGCGTCGATTTTTGTGATGCTCGTCAGGGGGGCGGAGCCTATGGAAAAACGCCAGCAACGC
GGCCTTTTTACGGTTCCTGGCCTTTTGCTGGCCTTTTGCTCACATGTTCTTTCCTGCGTTATCCCCTGAT
TCTGTGGATAACCGTATTACCGCCTTTGAGTGAGCTGATACCGCTCGCCGCAGCCGAACGACCGAGCGCA
GCGAGTCAGTGAGCGAGGAAGCGGAAGAGCGCCCAATACGCAAACCGCCTCTCCCCGCGCGTTGGCCGAT
TCATTAATGCAGCTGGCACGACAGGTTTCCCGACTGGAAAGCGGGCAGTGAGCGCAACGCAATTAATGTG
AGTTAGCTCACTCATTAGGCACCCCAGGCTTTACACTTTATGCTTCCGGCTCGTATGTTGTGTGGAATTG
TGAGCGGATAACAATTTCACACAGGAAACAGCTATGACCATGATTACGCCAAGCGCGCAATTAACCCTCA
CTAAAGGGAACAAAAGCTGGAGCTGCAAGCTTAA
Features (pLannotate 1.2.2; 31 found; start..end, strand, type, name):
      1..227     +  promoter       RSV promoter: Rous sarcoma virus enhancer/promoter
    228..408     +  LTR            5' LTR (truncated): truncated 5' long terminal repeat (LTR) from HIV-1
    455..580     +  misc_feature   HIV-1 Ψ: packaging signal of human immunodeficiency virus type 1
    564..927     +  CDS            HIV-1 gag (fragment): gag protein from human immunodeficiency virus 1; gag
   1073..1306    +  misc_feature   RRE: The Rev response element (RRE) of HIV-1 allows for Rev-dependent mRNA export from the nucleus to the cytoplasm.
   1683..1709    +  CDS            Rev (fragment): human immunodeficiency virus 1 (HIV-1) Rev protein; rev; enhances nuclear export of unspliced and incompletely spliced viral mRNAs
   1716..1739    +  promoter       SV40 promoter (fragment): SV40 early promoter
   1740..1811    +  promoter       SV40 promoter (fragment): SV40 enhancer and early promoter
   1835..1970    +  rep_origin     SV40 ori: SV40 origin of replication
   2016..2612    +  CDS            PuroR (fragment): puromycin N-acetyltransferase; pac from Streptomyces; confers resistance to puromycin
   2661..2778    +  misc_feature   cPPT/CTS: central polypurine tract and central termination sequence of HIV-1
   2843..2909    +  CDS            small t antigen (fragment): SV40 (simian virus 40) small t antigen
   2916..4094    +  promoter       EF-1α promoter: strong constitutive promoter for human elongation factor EF-1α
   4129..5499    +  CDS            FOXA2: FOXA2_HUMAN - Also known as HNF3B, TCF3B. Experimental evidence at protein level: Swiss-Prot protein existence level 1. Transcription factor that is involved in embryonic development, establishment of tissue-specific gene expression and regulation of gene expression in differentiated tissues. Is thought to act as a 'pioneer' factor opening the compacted chromatin for other proteins through interactions with nucleosomal core histones and thereby replacing linker histones at target enhancer and/or promoter sites. Binds DNA with the consensus sequence 5'- [AC]A[AT]T[AG]TT[GT][AG][CT]T[CT]-3' (By
   5515..5568    +  promoter       U6 promoter (fragment): RNA polymerase III promoter for human U6 snRNA
   5610..6198    +  misc_feature   WPRE: woodchuck hepatitis virus posttranscriptional regulatory element
   6249..6268    +  misc_feature   cPPT/CTS (fragment): central polypurine tract and central termination sequence of HIV-1
   6270..6503    +  LTR            3' LTR (ΔU3): self-inactivating 3' long terminal repeat (LTR) from HIV-1
   6581..6702    +  polyA_signal   SV40 poly(A) signal: SV40 polyadenylation signal
   6742..6877    +  rep_origin     SV40 ori: SV40 origin of replication
   6898..6916    -  promoter       T7 promoter: promoter for bacteriophage T7 RNA polymerase
   6924..7079    +  CDS            lacZα (fragment): LacZα fragment of β-galactosidase; lacZ fragment
   7084..7512    +  rep_origin     f1 ori (sequence partly withheld): f1 bacteriophage origin of replication; arrow indicates direction of (+) strand synthesis
   7565..7669    +  promoter       AmpR promoter: bla
   7670..8530    +  CDS            AmpR: β-lactamase; bla; confers resistance to ampicillin, carbenicillin, and related antibiotics
   8701..9289    +  rep_origin     ori: high-copy-number ColE1/pMB1/pBR322/pUC origin of replication
   9472..9564    +  CDS            lacI (fragment): lac repressor; lacI; The lac repressor binds to the lac operator to inhibit transcription in E. coli. This inhibition can be relieved by adding lactose or isopropyl-β-D-thiogalactopyranoside (IPTG).
   9577..9598    +  protein_bind   CAP binding site: CAP binding activates transcription in the presence of cAMP. E. coli catabolite activator protein
   9613..9643    +  promoter       lac promoter: promoter for the E. coli lac operon
   9651..9667    +  protein_bind   lac operator: The lac repressor binds to the lac operator to inhibit transcription in E. coli. This inhibition can be relieved by adding lactose or isopropyl-β-D-thiogalactopyranoside (IPTG). lac repressor encoded by lacI
   9712..9730    +  promoter       T3 promoter: promoter for bacteriophage T3 RNA polymerase
