[The description below was written by a language model from this plasmid's Addgene catalogue record and pLannotate feature annotations shown in this document.]
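Description:
TFORF2610 is a lentiviral mammalian expression plasmid built on the pLX_TRC317 backbone from the Broad Institute Genetic Perturbation Platform, carrying the human FOXA2 open reading frame (also known as HNF3B), a forkhead "pioneer" transcription factor involved in embryonic development and tissue-specific gene expression. It belongs to a barcoded transcription factor ORF collection. In bacteria it is maintained through a high-copy ColE1/pUC-type origin and selected with ampicillin via the β-lactamase gene; an f1 origin and remnants of a lac/T3/T7 cloning region are also annotated. The depositor notes that the plasmid can recombine, which is common for LTR-containing vectors.

The viral portion follows a third-generation, self-inactivating design. An RSV promoter fused to a truncated HIV-1 5' LTR drives genomic RNA production in packaging cells. This is followed by the Ψ packaging signal, a gag fragment, the RRE for Rev-dependent nuclear export and a cPPT/CTS, and the unit ends in a ΔU3 3' LTR with an SV40 polyadenylation signal downstream. Within the transfer unit, an SV40 early promoter drives the puromycin N-acetyltransferase gene for selection of transduced cells. A separate EF-1α promoter drives constitutive FOXA2 expression, and a WPRE downstream enhances transcript stability and expression. The record says each ORF is paired with a unique 24-bp barcode, but the feature table does not annotate it. A short U6 promoter fragment lies between the ORF and the WPRE; its role is not stated.

The construct is intended for overexpressing FOXA2 in mammalian cells, individually or in pooled screens where barcode readout identifies the factor driving a phenotype such as directed differentiation.
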