Addgene plasmid #144136: TFORF2610
Purpose: Lentiviral vector for overexpressing transcription factor ORFs with unique 24-bp barcodes. Barcodes facilitate identification of transcription factors in pooled screens.
Depositing lab: Feng Zhang. Depositing organization: Broad Institute. Publication: A transcription factor atlas of directed differentiation. Joung J, Ma S, Tay T, Geiger-Schuller KR, Kirchgatterer PC, Verdine VK, Guo B, Arias-Garcia MA, Allen WE, Singh A, Kuksenko O, Abudayyeh OO, Gootenberg JS, Fu Z, Macrae RK, Buenrostro JD, Regev A, Zhang F. Cell. 2023 Jan 5;186(1):209-229.e26. doi: 10.1016/j.cell.2022.11.026. PubMed 36608654.
Backbone
  Vector backbone: pLX_TRC317
  Backbone manufacturer: Broad Institute Genetic Perturbation Platform
  Backbone size w/o insert (bp): 8264
  Vector type: Mammalian Expression, Lentiviral
  Selectable markers: Puromycin
Growth in bacteria
  Bacterial resistance: Ampicillin, 100 μg/mL
  Growth temperature: 37°C
  Growth strain: NEB Stable
  Copy number: High Copy
Gene/Insert
  Gene/Insert name: FOXA2
  Species: H. sapiens (human)
  Insert size (bp): 1493
  Entrez Gene: FOXA2 (a.k.a. HNF-3-beta, HNF3B, TCF3B)
  Promoter: EF1a
  Cloning method: Unknown
  Sequencing primers: 5′ GGGTGGAGACTGAAGTTAGGCCAG; 3′ CACATAGCGTAAAAGGAGCAACATAG
Terms and licenses: Academic/Nonprofit Terms; Industry Terms: Not Available to Industry
Depositor comments: NM_021784,ENST00000419308 . The transcription factor ORF portion of this plasmid was synthesized by Genewiz. Please test multiple small colonies in case of plasmid recombination. To make this collection available in a timely manner, a portion of this collection was not fully sequenced by Addgene. If an Addgene verified full plasmid sequence is not available, please contact us prior to placing an order to request the full sequence.
How to cite: TFORF2610 was a gift from Feng Zhang (Addgene plasmid # 144136 ; http://n2t.net/addgene:144136 ; RRID:Addgene_144136)
