>Addgene plasmid #144136 | TFORF2610 | depositor partial sequence | sequence record 284532 | Insert
ACCGCCACCATGCACTCGGCTTCCAGTATGCTGGGAGCGGTGAAGATGGAAGGGCACGAGCCGTCCGACT
GGAGCAGCTACTATGCAGAGCCCGAGGGCTACTCCTCCGTGAGCAACATGAACGCCGGCCTGGGGATGAA
CGGCATGAACACGTACATGAGCATGTCGGCGGCCGCCATGGGCAGCGGCTCGGGCAACATGAGCGCGGGC
TCCATGAACATGTCGTCGTACGTGGGCGCTGGCATGAGCCCGTCCCTGGCGGGGATGTCCCCCGGCGCGG
GCGCCATGGCGGGCATGGGCGGCTCGGCCGGGGCGGCCGGCGTGGCGGGCATGGGGCCGCACTTGAGTCC
CAGCCTGAGCCCGCTCGGGGGGCAGGCGGCCGGGGCCATGGGCGGCCTGGCCCCCTACGCCAACATGAAC
TCCATGAGCCCCATGTACGGGCAGGCGGGCCTGAGCCGCGCCCGCGACCCCAAGACCTACAGGCGCAGCT
ACACGCACGCAAAGCCGCCCTACTCGTACATCTCGCTCATCACCATGGCCATCCAGCAGAGCCCCAACAA
GATGCTGACGCTGAGCGAGATCTACCAGTGGATCATGGACCTCTTCCCCTTCTACCGGCAGAACCAGCAG
CGCTGGCAGAACTCCATCCGCCACTCGCTCTCCTTCAACGACTGTTTCCTGAAGGTGCCCCGCTCGCCCG
ACAAGCCCGGCAAGGGCTCCTTCTGGACCCTGCACCCTGACTCGGGCAACATGTTCGAGAACGGCTGCTA
CCTGCGCCGCCAGAAGCGCTTCAAGTGCGAGAAGCAGCTGGCGCTGAAGGAGGCCGCAGGCGCCGCCGGC
AGCGGCAAGAAGGCGGCCGCCGGAGCCCAGGCCTCACAGGCTCAACTCGGGGAGGCCGCCGGGCCGGCCT
CCGAGACTCCGGCGGGCACCGAGTCGCCTCACTCGAGCGCCTCCCCGTGCCAGGAGCACAAGCGAGGGGG
CCTGGGAGAGCTGAAGGGGACGCCGGCTGCGGCGCTGAGCCCCCCAGAGCCGGCGCCCTCTCCCGGGCAG
CAGCAGCAGGCCGCGGCCCACCTGCTGGGCCCGCCCCACCACCCGGGCCTGCCGCCTGAGGCCCACCTGA
AGCCGGAACACCACTACGCCTTCAACCACCCGTTCTCCATCAACAACCTCATGTCCTCGGAGCAGCAGCA
CCACCACAGCCACCACCACCACCAACCCCACAAAATGGACCTCAAGGCCTACGAACAGGTGATGCACTAC
CCCGGCTACGGTTCCCCCATGCCTGGCAGCTTGGCCATGGGCCCGGTCACGAACAAAACGGGCCTGGACG
CCTCGCCCCTGGCCGCAGATACCTCCTACTACCAGGGGGTGTACTCCCGGCCCATTATGAACTCCTCTTA
GTAATGAACTAGTCCGTAACTTGAAAGTATTTCGATTTCTTGGCTTTATATATCTTGTGGAAAGGACGAA
TCCGACCTCGGAGGTAACGTGTT
