>Addgene plasmid #144136 | TFORF2610 | depositor partial sequence | sequence record 284533 | Barcode
ATCCGACCTCGGAGGTAACGTGTT
